Addgene plasmid #106289: pNL1 Ecarin
Purpose: Expresses Ecarin in Ecoli off a T7 promoter in the NEB control cloning vector
Depositing lab: James Collins. Depositing organization: Massachusetts Institute of Technology. Publication: BioBits Explorer: A modular synthetic biology education kit. Huang A, Nguyen PQ, Stark JC, Takahashi MK, Donghia N, Ferrante T, Dy AJ, Hsu KJ, Dubner RS, Pardee K, Jewett MC, Collins JJ. Sci Adv. 2018 Aug 1;4(8):eaat5105. doi: 10.1126/sciadv.aat5105. eCollection 2018 Aug. PubMed 30083608.
Backbone
  Vector backbone: pNP1
  Backbone manufacturer: New England Biolabs (cloning vector)
  Backbone size w/o insert (bp): 2292
  Total vector size (bp): 4143
  Vector type: Bacterial Expression
Growth in bacteria
  Bacterial resistance: Ampicillin, 100 μg/mL
  Growth temperature: 37°C
  Growth strain: DH5alpha
  Copy number: High Copy
Gene/Insert
  Gene/Insert name: Ecarin
  Species: Echis carinatus
  Insert size (bp): 1851
  Promoter: T7
  Cloning method: Gibson Cloning
  Sequencing primers: 5′ CGCGAAATTAATACGACTCACTATAGGGTC; 3′ AGTGCCAAGCTTCCGGATATAGTTC
Resource information
  A portion of this plasmid was derived from a plasmid made by: US Patent #US20050164365
Terms and licenses: Academic/Nonprofit Terms; Industry Terms: Not Available to Industry
How to cite: pNL1 Ecarin was a gift from James Collins (Addgene plasmid # 106289 ; http://n2t.net/addgene:106289 ; RRID:Addgene_106289)
