[The description below was written by a language model from this plasmid's Addgene catalogue record and pLannotate feature annotations shown in this document.]
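Description:
pNL1 Ecarin is a 4,143 bp bacterial expression plasmid built on pNP1, a compact (about 2.3 kb) New England Biolabs cloning/control vector. It replicates in E. coli from a high-copy ColE1/pUC-type origin. Selection is with ampicillin through the β-lactamase gene (AmpR), which is driven by its own bla promoter. Both the origin and the resistance cassette lie on the opposite strand from the expression unit.

The payload is an approximately 1.85 kb ecarin coding sequence from the saw-scaled viper Echis carinatus, inserted by Gibson assembly. It sits downstream of a bacteriophage T7 promoter and upstream of a T7 terminator, so transcription requires a source of T7 RNA polymerase. Ecarin is a snake venom zinc metalloproteinase. It activates prothrombin by cleaving it to meizothrombin, which then converts to alpha-thrombin by autolysis.

Between the ecarin open reading frame and the terminator, the automated annotation flags a short fragment resembling the SET1 solubility tag derived from T7 gene 10B. It lies roughly 100 bp beyond the end of the annotated ecarin CDS. The record does not indicate that it is fused to ecarin, and it may simply be residual T7-derived vector sequence. No other affinity tags or reporters are annotated.

The stated purpose is T7-driven expression of ecarin in E. coli. The plasmid was deposited in connection with a modular synthetic biology education kit, but the record does not describe how ecarin is used within that kit. Part of the construct is noted as deriving from a plasmid described in a patent.
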