Features (pLannotate 1.2.2; 7 found; start..end, strand, type, name):
     26..44      +  promoter       T7 promoter: promoter for bacteriophage T7 RNA polymerase
    135..1982    +  CDS            VM3E_ECHCA: Experimental evidence at protein level: Swiss-Prot protein existence level 1. Snake venom zinc metalloproteinase that catalyzes the conversion of prothrombin (F2) to alpha-thrombin through formation of a thrombin intermediate. Has a low Km for prothrombin and a high kcat. Cleaves the 320-Arg-Ile-321 bond in prothrombin and produces meizothrombin which is ultimately converted to alpha-thrombin by autolysis. From Echis carinatus (Saw-scaled viper).
   2078..2127    +  CDS            SET1 (fragment): solubility-enhancement tag derived from T7 phage gene 10B
   2135..2182    +  terminator     T7 terminator: transcription terminator for bacteriophage T7 RNA polymerase
   2400..2988    -  rep_origin     ori: high-copy-number ColE1/pMB1/pBR322/pUC origin of replication
   3160..4020    -  CDS            AmpR: β-lactamase; bla; confers resistance to ampicillin, carbenicillin, and related antibiotics
   4021..4125    -  promoter       AmpR promoter: bla
>Addgene plasmid #106289 | pNL1 Ecarin | depositor full sequence | sequence record 201337 | pNL1 Ecarin sequence 4143 bps
GCTAGTGGTGCTAGCCCCGCGAAATTAATACGACTCACTATAGGGAGACCCAAGCTGGCTAGCGTTTAAA
CTTAAGCTTGGTACCGAGCTCGGATCCACTAGTCCAGTGTGGTGGAATTCTGCAGATATCCACCATGATA
CAGATTCTTCTGGTAATAATATGTTTGGCCGTATTCCCTTATCAAGGTTGCAGTATTATTCTTGGTAGTG
GCAATGTCAATGATTACGAAGTGGTGTACCCCCAAAAGGTTACTGCTCTTCCAAAAGGGGCTGTGCAGCA
GCCCGAGCAGAAATACGAGGACGCAATGCAGTATGAGTTTGAGGTGAAAGGAGAGCCAGTAGTGTTACAC
TTGGAAAAGAATAAAGAACTGTTCTCGGAGGATTACTCAGAGACGCACTACTCTTCGGATGATAGAGAGA
TCACCACAAATCCTAGCGTAGAGGACCATTGCTATTATCATGGTCGCATACAAAACGATGCTGAGTCGAC
GGCCTCCATTTCGGCGTGTAATGGACTGAAAGGTCATTTTAAATTGCGGGGTGAAACTTATTTCATAGAG
CCACTTAAGATTCCTGACAGTGAGGCGCATGCCGTCTACAAGTACGAGAATATCGAAAATGAAGACGAGG
CACCTAAAATGTGTGGAGTTACTCAGGATAATTGGGAAAGTGATGAGCCGATCAAAAAAACGCTTGGATT
AATAGTTCCTCCTCACGAAAGAAAGTTCGAGAAGAAGTTTATTGAATTAGTCGTCGTAGTGGATCATTCA
ATGGTTACGAAATACAACAACGACTCAACGGCGATCCGTACCTGGATATATGAAATGCTGAACACGGTCA
ATGAGATTTATTTGCCTTTCAATATAAGAGTAGCATTAGTAGGGTTAGAGTTTTGGTGTAACGGAGACTT
AATTAACGTCACTTCGACGGCAGACGATACATTGCACTCATTCGGGGAGTGGCGGGCGAGTGATCTGTTA
AACCGCAAAAGACACGATCATGCTCAGTTGTTGACGAACGTCACCTTAGATCACTCTACGCTGGGTATTA
CGTTTGTGTATGGAATGTGTAAATCGGATCGGTCCGTGGAGCTGATTTTAGACTATTCAAACATCACGTT
CAACATGGCCTACATAATTGCACATGAGATGGGTCACAGTCTGGGAATGTTACATGACACGAAATTCTGC
ACTTGTGGAGCTAAGCCATGCATCATGTTTGGCAAAGAAAGTATCCCACCCCCCAAAGAATTTAGTTCAT
GTTCTTATGATCAGTATAACAAGTATTTGTTGAAGTATAATCCTAAATGCATACTTGACCCTCCGTTGCG
GAAAGACATAGCATCGCCGGCTGTGTGTGGGAATGAGATCTGGGAGGAAGGGGAAGAATGTGATTGCGGT
TCACCAGCGGACTGTCGCAACCCCTGTTGTGACGCTGCAACATGCAAGCTGAAACCAGGAGCGGAGTGCG
GGAATGGTGAGTGTTGTGATAAGTGCAAGATACGCAAAGCCGGAACTGAGTGTAGACCGGCAAGAGACGA
CTGCGATGTGGCTGAACACTGTACTGGACAATCCGCGGAATGCCCAAGAAATGAGTTTCAGCGCAACGGT
CAACCATGTCTTAATAACTCGGGATACTGCTACAATGGGGACTGTCCTATTATGCTGAACCAGTGCATTG
CGCTGTTCTCGCCCTCAGCTACAGTTGCGCAGGACTCTTGCTTCCAAAGAAACTTACAAGGGTCATACTA
CGGCTATTGTACCAAAGAAATTGGATACTACGGAAAAAGATTCCCGTGTGCTCCGCAGGATGTAAAGTGC
GGACGTCTGTATTGTCTGGACAATTCTTTTAAGAAGAACATGAGATGTAAGAACGATTACTCCTATGCGG
ACGAGAACAAAGGTATAGTTGAGCCGGGCACCAAGTGTGAAGACGGGAAGGTTTGCATCAATCGTAAATG
TGTAGATGTAAACACTGCCTACTGAAGGATCCCGGGAATTCTCGAGTAAGGTTAACCTGCAGGAGGCCTT
TAATTAAGGTGGTGCGGCCGCGCTAGCGGTCCCGGGGGATCGATCCGGCTGCTAACAAAGCCCGAAAGGA
AGCTGAGTTGGCTGCTGCCACCGCTGAGCAATAACTAGCATAACCCCTTGGGGCCTCTAAACGGGTCTTG
AGGGGTTTTTTGCTGAAAGGAGGAACTATATCCGGAAGCTTGGCACTGGCCGACCGGGGTCGAGCACTGA
CTCGCTGCGCTCGGTCGTTCGGCTGCGGCGAGCGGTATCAGCTCACTCAAAGGCGGTAATACGGTTATCC
ACAGAATCAGGGGATAACGCAGGAAAGAACATGTGAGCAAAAGGCCAGCAAAAGGCCAGGAACCGTAAAA
AGGCCGCGTTGCTGGCGTTTTTCCATAGGCTCCGCCCCCCTGACGAGCATCACAAAAATCGACGCTCAAG
TCAGAGGTGGCGAAACCCGACAGGACTATAAAGATACCAGGCGTTTCCCCCTGGAAGCTCCCTCGTGCGC
TCTCCTGTTCCGACCCTGCCGCTTACCGGATACCTGTCCGCCTTTCTCCCTTCGGGAAGCGTGGCGCTTT
CTCATAGCTCACGCTGTAGGTATCTCAGTTCGGTGTAGGTCGTTCGCTCCAAGCTGGGCTGTGTGCACGA
ACCCCCCGTTCAGCCCGACCGCTGCGCCTTATCCGGTAACTATCGTCTTGAGTCCAACCCGCTAAGACAC
GACTTATCGCCACTGGCAGCAGCCACTGGTAACAGGATTAGCAGAGCGAGGTATGTAGGCGGTGCTACAG
AGTTCTTGAAGTGGTGGCCTAACTACGGCTACACTAGAAGAACAGTATTTGGTATCTGCGCTCTGCTGAA
GCCAGTTACCTTCGGAAAAAGAGTTGGTAGCTCTTGATCCGGCAAACAAACCACCGCTGGTAGCGGTGGT
TTTTTTGTTTGCAAGCAGCAGATTACGCGCAGAAAAAAAGGATCTCAAGAAGATCCTTTGATCTTTTCTA
CGGGGTCTGACGCTCAGTGGAACGAAAACTCACAGATCCGGGATTTTGGTCATGAGATTATCAAAAAGGA
TCTTCACCTAGATCCTTTTAAATTAAAAATGAAGTTTTAAATCAATCTAAAGTATATATGAGTAAACTTG
GTCTGACAGTTACCAATGCTTAATCAGTGAGGCACCTATCTCAGCGATCTGTCTATTTCGTTCATCCATA
GTTGCCTGACTCCCCGTCGTGTAGATAACTACGATACGGGAGGGCTTACCATCTGGCCCCAGTGCTGCAA
TGATACCGCGAGACCCACGCTCACCGGCTCCAGATTTATCAGCAATAAACCAGCCAGCCGGAAGGGCCGA
GCGCAGAAGTGGTCCTGCAACTTTATCCGCCTCCATCCAGTCTATTAATTGTTGCCGGGAAGCTAGAGTA
AGTAGTTCGCCAGTTAATAGTTTGCGCAACGTTGTTGCCATTGCTACAGGCATCGTGGTGTCACGCTCGT
CGTTTGGTATGGCTTCATTCAGCTCCGGTTCCCAACGATCAAGGCGAGTTACATGATCCCCCATGTTGTG
CAAAAAAGCGGTTAGCTCCTTCGGTCCTCCGATCGTTGTCAGAAGTAAGTTGGCCGCAGTGTTATCACTC
ATGGTTATGGCAGCACTGCATAATTCTCTTACTGTCATGCCATCCGTAAGATGCTTTTCTGTGACTGGTG
AGTACTCAACCAAGTCATTCTGAGAATAGTGTATGCGGCGACCGAGTTGCTCTTGCCCGGCGTCAATACG
GGATAATACCGCGCCACATAGCAGAACTTTAAAAGTGCTCATCATTGGAAAACGTTCTTCGGGGCGAAAA
CTCTCAAGGATCTTACCGCTGTTGAGATCCAGTTCGATGTAACCCACTCGTGCACCCAACTGATCTTCAG
CATCTTTTACTTTCACCAGCGTTTCTGGGTGAGCAAAAACAGGAAGGCAAAATGCCGCAAAAAAGGGAAT
AAGGGCGACACGGAAATGTTGAATACTCATACTCTTCCTTTTTCAATATTATTGAAGCATTTATCAGGGT
TATTGTCTCATGAGCGGATACATATTTGAATGTATTTAGAAAAATAAACAAATAGGGGTTCCGCGCACAT
TTCCCCGAAAAGT
